>Addgene plasmid #173260 | RVD-AG1 | addgene full sequence | sequence record 353233 | Addgene NGS Result
GACACGACTTATCGCCACTGGCAGCAGCCACTGGTAACAGGATTAGCAGAGCGAGGTATGTAGGCGGTGC
TACAGAGTTCTTGAAGTGGTGGCCTAACTACGGCTACACTAGAAGAACAGTATTTGGTATCTGCGCTCTG
CTGAAGCCAGTTACCTTCGGAAAAAGAGTTGGTAGCTCTTGATCCGGCAAACAAACCACCGCTGGTAGCG
GTGGTTTTTTTGTTTGCAAGCAGCAGATTACGCGCAGAAAAAAAGGATCTCAAGAAGATCCTTTGATCTT
TTCTACGGGGTCTGACGCTCAGTGGAACGACGCGTAACTCACGTTAAGGGATTTTGGTCATGGGTGGCTC
GACCAGATATGGTCTCACCTGCTCCGGAGTCAGACCGTGGGCTTGACAGAGAACTGGCAGTAGGCGCTGT
ACGGTTTCAAGAGCCTGTTTGCCACCATTGTTACTAGCAATCGCTACAACTTGATCTGGGGTGAGTCCGT
GGGCTTGACAGAGAACTGGAAGGAGGCGCTGAACCGTCTCAAGAGCCTGTTTGCCACCAATATTACTAGC
GATGGCCACCACCTGCTCCGGGGCGAGACCAGCTTTGGTCTAGAGGAGGCATGATGATATATTTTTATCT
TGTGCAATGTAACATCAGAGATTTTGAGACACGGGCCAGAGCTGCCAGGAAACAGCTATGACCATGTAAT
ACGACTCACTATAGGGGATATTTTATTTTCTCCCAATCAGGCTTGATCCCCAGTAAGTCAAAAAATAGCT
CGACATACTGTTCTTCCCCGATCAAGGGTTGGTTTGCGCATTCACAGTTCTCCGCAAGAATTGATTGGCT
CCAATTCTTGGAGTGGTGAATCCGTTAGCGAGGTGCCGCCGGCTTCCATTCAGGTCGAGGTGGCCCGGCT
CCATGCACCGCGACGCAACGCGGGGAGGCAGACAAGGTATAGGGCGGCGCCTACAATCCATGCCAACCCG
TTCCATGTGCTCGCCGAGGCGGCATAAATCGCCGTGACGATCAGCGGTCCAATGATCGAAGTTAGGCTGG
TAAGAGCCGCGAGCGATCCTTGAAGCTGTCCCTGATGGTCGTCATCTACCTGCCTGGACAGCATGGCCTG
CAACGCGGGCATCCCGATGCCGCCGGAAGCGAGAAGAATCATAATGGGGAAGGCCATCCAGCCTCGCGTC
GCGAACGCCAGCAAGACGTAGCCCAGCGCGTCGGCCGCCATGCCGGCGATAATGGCCTGCTTCTCGCCGA
AACGTTTGGTGGCGGGACCAGTGACGAAGGCTTGAGCGAGGGCGTGCAAGATTCCGAATACCGCAAGCGA
CAGGCCGATCATCGTCGCGCTCCAGCGAAAGCGGTCCTCGCCGAAAATGACCCAGAGCGCTGCCGGCACC
TGTCCTACGAGTTGCATGATAAAGAAGACAGTCATAAGTGCGGCGACGATAGTCATGCCCCGCGCCCACC
GGAAGGAGCTGACTGGGTTGAAGGCTCTCAAGGGCATGGGTCGGCGCTCTCCCTTATGCGACTCCTGCAT
TAGGAAGCAGCCCAGTAGTAGGTTGAGGCCGTTGAGCACCGCCGCCGCAAGGAATGGTGCATGTAAGGAG
ATGGCGCCCAACAGTCCCCCGGCCACGGGGCCTGCCACCATACCCACGCCGAAACAAGCGCTCATGAGCC
CGAAGTGGCGAGCCCGATCTTCCCCATCGGTGATGTCGGCGATATAGGCGCCAGCAACCGCACCTGTGGC
GCCGGTGATGCCGGCCACGATGCGTCCGGCGTAGAGAATCCACAGGACGGGTGTGGTCGCCATGATCGCG
TAGTCGATAGTGGCTCCAAGTAGCGAAGCGAGCAGGACTGGGCGGCGGCCAAAGCGGTCGGACAGTGCTC
CGAGAACGGGTGCGCATAGAAATTGCATCAACGCATATAGCGCTAGCAGCACGCCATAGTGACTGGCGAT
GCTGTCGGAATGGACGATATCCCGCAAGAGGCCCGGCAGTACCGGCATAACCAAGCCTATGCCTACAGCA
TCCAGGGTGACGGTGCCGAGGATGACGATGAGCGCATTGTTAGATTTCATACACGGTGCCTGACTGCGTT
AGCAATTTAACTGTGATAAACTACCGCATTAAAGCTAATCGATGATAAGCTGTCAAACATGAGAATTAAT
TCATGTTCTTTCCTGCGTTATCCCCTGATTCTGTGGATAACGCAGGAAAGAACATGTGAGCAAAAGGCCA
GCAAAAGGCCAGGAACCGTAAAAAGGCCGCGTTGCTGGCGTTTTTCCATAGGCTCCGCCCCCCTGACGAG
CATCACAAAAATCGACGCTCAAGTCAGAGGTGGCGAAACCCGACAGGACTATAAAGATACCAGGCGTTTC
CCCCTGGAAGCTCCCTCGTGCGCTCTCCTGTTCCGACCCTGCCGCTTACCGGATACCTGTCCGCCTTTCT
CCCTTCGGGAAGCGTGGCGCTTTCTCATAGCTCACGCTGTAGGTATCTCAGTTCGGTGTAGGTCGTTCGC
TCCAAGCTGGGCTGTGTGCACGAACCCCCCGTTCAGCCCGACCGCTGCGCCTTATCCGGTAACTATCGTC
TTGAGTCCAACCCGGTAA
Features (pLannotate 1.2.2; 6 found; start..end, strand, type, name):
    697..715     +  promoter       T7 promoter: promoter for bacteriophage T7 RNA polymerase
    718..792     -  CDS            KanR (fragment): aminoglycoside phosphotransferase; aphA-3; confers resistance to kanamycin
    890..2080    -  CDS            TcR: tetracycline efflux protein; tet; confers resistance to tetracycline
   2128..2156    -  promoter       tet promoter: E. coli promoter for tetracycline efflux protein gene
   2172..2211    +  rep_origin     RSF ori (fragment): Plasmids containing the RSF 1030 origin of replication can be propagated in E. coli cells that contain additional plasmids with compatible origins.
   2283..263     -  rep_origin     ori (across the origin): high-copy-number ColE1/pMB1/pBR322/pUC origin of replication
