[The description below was written by a language model from this plasmid's Addgene catalogue record and pLannotate feature annotations shown in this document.]
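Description:
RVD-AG1 is a small (about 2.6 kb) bacterial module plasmid from a library of building blocks for one-step assembly of custom TALE repeat arrays. It is built on a "TetR T vector", a TA-cloning backbone, and the depositor notes that the insert sits in the TA site. The vector type is otherwise unspecified. There is no expression cassette for eukaryotic cells, which fits its role as a parts donor rather than a finished expression construct. It is maintained in E. coli at high copy through a ColE1/pUC-type origin. Selection is with tetracycline, conferred by the tetracycline efflux gene (TcR) driven by its own tet promoter. The annotation also picks up a T7 promoter, a short kanamycin-resistance fragment and a short RSF origin fragment. The two fragments appear to be non-functional remnants of earlier vector construction, not working elements.

The payload is a synthetic dimer of two TALE repeats carrying the repeat-variable diresidues NI and NN, designated for position 1 of an array. In the standard TALE code, NI recognises adenine and NN recognises guanine, which matches the "AG1" in the name. The automated feature table does not annotate the repeat dimer itself. It presumably lies in the unannotated region between the origin and the T7 promoter, but the record does not give its coordinates or the sites used to release it, and the 5′ cloning site is listed as unknown.

Combining this unit with dimer modules for later positions allows a DNA-binding array of chosen sequence specificity to be assembled into a recipient vector. According to the record, this is used to construct TALE-based tools such as DdCBEs. These are TALE-guided cytosine base editers, which the associated work applied to mitochondrial DNA editing for modelling mitochondrial disease in zebrafish.
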