Addgene plasmid #173260: RVD-AG1
Purpose: One-step assembly of custom RVD arrays to construct DdCBE, TALE, etc.
Depositing lab: Bin Shen. Depositing organization: Nanjing Medical University. Publication: Precision modeling of mitochondrial diseases in zebrafish via DdCBE-mediated mtDNA base editing. Guo J, Zhang X, Chen X, Sun H, Dai Y, Wang J, Qian X, Tan L, Lou X, Shen B. Cell Discov. 2021 Sep 3;7(1):78. doi: 10.1038/s41421-021-00307-9. PubMed 34480028.
Backbone
  Vector backbone: TetR T vector
  Vector type: Unspecified
Growth in bacteria
  Bacterial resistance: Tetracycline, 10 μg/mL
  Growth temperature: 37°C
  Growth strain: DH5alpha
  Copy number: High Copy
Gene/Insert
  Gene/Insert name: NI-NN dimer RVD at Position1
  Species: Synthetic
  Mutation: no
  Cloning method: Restriction Enzyme; 5′ cloning site Unknown (unknown if destroyed)
Terms and licenses: Academic/Nonprofit Terms; Industry Terms: Not Available to Industry
Depositor comments: RVD is inserted into TA site of TetR T vector
How to cite: RVD-AG1 was a gift from Bin Shen (Addgene plasmid # 173260 ; http://n2t.net/addgene:173260 ; RRID:Addgene_173260)
