>Addgene plasmid #173260 | RVD-AG1 | depositor partial sequence | sequence record 336215 | RVD flanked by two Bsa I sites
GGTCTCGCCCCGGAGCAGGTGGTGGCCATCGCTAGTAATATTGGTGGCAAACAGGCTCTTGAGACGGTTC
AGCGCCTCCTTCCAGTTCTCTGTCAAGCCCACGGACTCACCCCAGATCAAGTTGTAGCGATTGCTAGTAA
CAATGGTGGCAAACAGGCTCTTGAAACCGTACAGCGCCTACTGCCAGTTCTCTGTCAAGCCCACGGTCTG
ACTCCGGAGCAGGTGAGACC
